Addgene plasmid #29258: pEMS1530
Purpose: Expression of the reporter gene was not detected in the brain and eye using LacZ.
Depositing lab: Elizabeth Simpson. Depositing organization: University of British Columbia. Publication: A regulatory toolbox of MiniPromoters to drive selective expression in the brain. Portales-Casamar E, Swanson DJ, Liu L, de Leeuw CN, Banks KG, Ho Sui SJ, Fulton DL, Ali J, Amirabbasi M, Arenillas DJ, Babyak N, Black SF, Bonaguro RJ, Brauer E, Candido TR, Castellarin M, Chen J, Chen Y, Cheng JC, Chopra V, Docking TR, Dreolini L, D'Souza CA, Flynn EK, Glenn R, Hatakka K, Hearty TG, Imanian B, Jiang S, Khorasan-zadeh S, Komljenovic I, Laprise S, Liao NY, Lim JS, Lithwick S, Liu F, Liu J, Lu M, McConechy M, McLeod AJ, Milisavljevic M, Mis J, O'Connor K, Palma B, Palmquist DL, Schmouth JF, Swanson MI, Tam B, Ticoll A, Turner JL, Varhol R, Vermeulen J, Watkins RF, Wilson G, Wong BK, Wong SH, Wong TY, Yang GS, Ypsilanti AR, Jones SJ, Holt RA, Goldowitz D, Wasserman WW, Simpson EM. Proc Natl Acad Sci U S A. 2010 Sep 21. 107(38):16589-94. 10.1073/pnas.1009158107 PubMed 20807748.
Backbone
  Vector backbone: pEMS1313
  Backbone size w/o insert (bp): 18843
  Vector type: Pleiades Promoter Project [sic, Pleaides Plieades]
Growth in bacteria
  Bacterial resistance: Ampicillin, 100 μg/mL
  Growth temperature: 37°C
  Growth strain: DH5alpha
  Growth instructions: DH10B
  Copy number: High Copy
Gene/Insert
  Gene/Insert name: Ple59 (alt names: DDC; dopa decarboxylase)
  Species: H. sapiens (human)
  Insert size (bp): 3625
  Entrez Gene: DDC (a.k.a. AADC)
  Tag / fusion protein: Intron-LacZ-NLS (C terminal on backbone)
  Cloning method: Restriction Enzyme; 5′ cloning site FseI (unknown if destroyed); 3′ cloning site AscI (unknown if destroyed)
  Sequencing primers: 5′ Unknown
Terms and licenses: Academic/Nonprofit Terms; Industry Terms
How to cite: pEMS1530 was a gift from Elizabeth Simpson (Addgene plasmid # 29258 ; http://n2t.net/addgene:29258 ; RRID:Addgene_29258)
