[The description below was written by a language model from this plasmid's Addgene catalogue record.]
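Description:
pEMS1530 is a reporter plasmid from the Pleiades Promoter Project, a collection built to test compact human "MiniPromoters" for their ability to drive selective expression in defined regions of the brain. It is based on the large pEMS1313 backbone (about 18.8 kb without insert) and is maintained in E. coli as a high-copy plasmid under ampicillin selection. The record does not list the origin of replication or any other backbone elements, so it is not possible to say from it what accounts for the backbone's size or how the cassette is meant to be delivered into mouse cells or animals.

The insert is Ple59, a 3,625 bp MiniPromoter assembled from human regulatory sequence of the DDC gene (dopa decarboxylase, also known as AADC), which encodes an enzyme involved in monoamine neurotransmitter synthesis. It was cloned by restriction digestion between FseI and AscI sites, placing it upstream of the reporter cassette carried by the backbone: an intron followed by lacZ with a nuclear localization signal. In this arrangement the intron is expected to support efficient transcript processing and expression. The NLS concentrates beta-galactosidase in the nucleus, so that stained cells can be resolved individually in tissue sections. No feature table is available, so the exact composition of the regulatory segments within Ple59 is not stated.

The construct was intended to assess whether Ple59 reproduces DDC-like expression, but the recorded outcome is negative: lacZ reporter expression was not detected in the brain or eye. It is therefore useful mainly as a documented negative result, or as a starting point for redesigning DDC-based MiniPromoters.
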