>Addgene plasmid #29258 | pEMS1530 | addgene partial sequence | sequence record 38861 | LacZ-R 5'-GACAGTATCGGCCTCAGGAA-3'
GCTTCTGGTGCCGGAAACCAGGCAAAGCGCCATTCGCCATTCAGGCTGCGCAACTGTTGGGAAGGGCGAT
CGGTGCGGGCCTCTTCGCTATTACGCCAGCTGGCGAAAGGGGGATGTGCTGCAAGGCGATTAAGTTGGGT
AACGCCAGGGTTTTCCCAGTCACGACGTTGTAAAACGACGGGATCCGCCATGGTGGCGGAAGTTCCTATA
CCTTTTGAAGAATAGGAACTTCGGAATAGGAACTTCCTGTGGAGAGAAAGGCAAAGTGGATGTCAGTAAG
ACCAATAGGTGCCTATCAGAAACGCAAGAGTCTTCTCTGTCTCGACAAGCCCAGTTTCTATTGGTCTCCT
TAAACCTGTCTTGTAACCTTGATACTTACGGCGCGCCGGTGTCTGGGCTCTGTCAGAGGTGAAAAGCAGC
CGGGAGTGACTTGCTCTCTGTCCTCTCTCTCTCCTCTCCACAGTGACAGTTAAGAGGCACAGAAGATGTG
ATTGCCATTTATGTAGACAGAGTGTCTGCCTCCCCGAAGCCAATCAGAGCTGCCGGCTCTGCATTATTTA
CTGAGCAGCATCCCTCCACCCTCCCACCACCTCCTGCCCCCACTCTGCCCCCAGGGGGAGAGAGCCATCC
TAGCAGGATGGAGAGGAGCATCAGGGCCTGCTGGGACTGGCGAGAGGCCAAGGAAAAAATGGGCCCTGTG
TTCCCAGGCACTGTGTAGGATGCAGATTTGGGGCCAGGGCTCCTGGGACTCTCCCAGCAACTTTGAGAAC
GACCAGGCTCCACTCCAAGGGTGAGGAAGGGACGGCGTGGCATTTGGGGAGTGCTCACTCT
