>Addgene plasmid #29258 | pEMS1530 | addgene partial sequence | sequence record 39373 | pEMS1307-fwd 5'-ccgcacgtctaagaaaccat-3'
AAATAGGCGTATCACGAGGCCCTTTCGTCTTCAAGAATTAATTCCGATCATATTCAATAACCCTTAATGA
ATTCGAGCTCCTAGGCCGGCCTGGTTTTAAGTCTGTTGTCGGAAGTATATAAGAATCAAAGCTTAATCGA
TGGAAATCATTGCTCTCCATCATGCGTGAGTTAAAACCATTACTTCTGAGTGGTCAGTTTACATTGGGCT
CTGTCTAGAAGGTTTGCCTTCTTCACCTCCAGTCACATCCCCATTTCACAAGTGAGCAAACAGCCAGAGG
AGGGGAGGAGGATGGCATAAGATCTTGCAGCTGGCAGAGACGAAATGTGAATGTAGCCCGTTTGCACTTG
GTGCTGTCGGGCAGCCAAGCAATCCAGTGTGTAGGTCCAGGGCGACAAGCGCTGCTCCCATGGCTGGGGT
AAGTCCCTCCAGCATTCAGCCTTGCTCCCTGTGCTTATCTGGATGCGGTGTAGGATGAAGATGACCCTAT
AGAACTCTACCCTGGAAGTCCTGGCAAAGTGGATATGTGACATTTTTGAAACCAGGGACATGTTGGTGCT
GCTTAATATTTAAATCATAATTTTCAGACTCTTAAAAATTACTAAATAAGTTTGAAGAGACACAGCCATC
TGCCTACAGTGCCACCCCTGAGCTTCACGCCACCCTGGTCTCCAGGAAAGGGGAGAGTCTCAGGAATATT
GAATGCAGGTAAGATGTGGAAGAAGAGCGGAGTTTTCACATTTTAACAAGGTCAATTGAGTAATCAACTC
AATAAATAA
